>Addgene plasmid #44793 | pFSBC29 | depositor full sequence | sequence record 61401 | pFSBC29 sequence 2406 bps
GCGCCCAATACGCAAACCGCCTCTCCCCGCGCGTTGGCCGATTCATTAATGCAGCTGGCACGACAGGTTT
CCCGACTGGAAAGCGGGCAGTGAGCGCAACGCAATTAAAATGATACGGCGACCACCGAGATCTACACTCT
TTCCCTACACGACGCTCTTCCGATCTGTTGGGGTAAAACGACGGCCAGTTACGCATCTGTGCGGTATTTC
ACACCGCATATGGTGCACTCTCAGTACAATCTGCTCTGATGCCGCATAGTTAAGCCAGCCCCGACACCCG
CCAACACCCGCTGACGCGCCCTGACGGGCTTGTCTGCTCCCGGCATCCGCTTACAGACAAGCTGTGACCG
TCTCCGGGAGCTGCATGTGTCAGAGGTTTTCACCGTCATCACCGAAACGCGCGAGACGAAAGGGCCTCGT
GATACGCCTATTTTTATAGGTTAATGTCATGATAATAATGGTTTCTTAGACGTCAGGTGGCACTTTTCGG
GGAAATGTGCGCGGAACCCCTATTTGTTTATTTTTCTAAATACATTCAAATATGTATCCGCTCATGAGAC
AATAACCCTGATAAATGCTTCAATAATATTGAAAAAGGAAGAGTATGAGTATTCAACATTTCCGTGTCGC
CCTTATTCCCTTTTTTGCGGCATTTTGCCTTCCTGTTTTTGCTCACCCAGAAACGCTGGTGAAAGTAAAA
GATGCTGAAGATCAGTTGGGTGCACGAGTGGGTTACATCGAACTGGATCTCAACAGCGGTAAGATCCTTG
AGAGTTTTCGCCCCGAAGAACGTTTTCCAATGATGAGCACTTTTAAAGTTCTGCTATGTGGCGCGGTATT
ATCCCGTATTGACGCCGGGCAAGAGCAACTCGGTCGCCGCATACACTATTCTCAGAATGACTTGGTTGAG
TACTCACCAGTCACAGAAAAGCATCTTACGGATGGCATGACAGTAAGAGAATTATGCAGTGCTGCCATAA
CCATGAGTGATAACACTGCGGCCAACTTACTTCTGACAACGATCGGAGGACCGAAGGAGCTAACCGCTTT
TTTGCACAACATGGGGGATCATGTAACTCGCCTTGATCGTTGGGAACCGGAGCTGAATGAAGCCATACCA
AACGACGAGCGTGACACCACGATGCCTGTAGCAATGGCAACAACGTTGCGCAAACTATTAACTGGCGAAC
TACTTACTCTAGCTTCCCGGCAACAATTAATAGACTGGATGGAGGCGGATAAAGTTGCAGGACCACTTCT
GCGCTCGGCCCTTCCGGCTGGCTGGTTTATTGCTGATAAATCTGGAGCCGGTGAGCGTGGGTCTCGCGGT
ATCATTGCAGCACTGGGGCCAGATGGTAAGCCCTCCCGTATCGTAGTTATCTACACGACGGGGAGTCAGG
CAACTATGGATGAACGAAATAGACAGATCGCTGAGATAGGTGCCTCACTGATTAAGCATTGGTAACTGTC
AGACCAAGTTTACTCATATATACTTTAGATTGATTTAAAACTTCATTTTTAATTTAAAAGGATCTAGGTG
AAGATCCTTTTTGATAATCTCATGACCAAAATCCCTTAACGTGAGTTTTCGTTCCACTGAGCGTCAGACC
CCGTAGAAAAGATCAAAGGATCTTCTTGAGATCCTTTTTTTCTGCGCGTAATCTGCTGCTTGCAAACAAA
AAAACCACCGCTACCAGCGGTGGTTTGTTTGCCGGATCAAGAGCTACCAACTCTTTTTCCGAAGGTAACT
GGCTTCAGCAGAGCGCAGATACCAAATACTGTTCTTCTAGTGTAGCCGTAGTTAGGCCACCACTTCAAGA
ACTCTGTAGCACCGCCTACATACCTCGCTCTGCTAATCCTGTTACCAGTGGCTGCTGCCAGTGGCGATAA
GTCGTGTCTTACCGGGTTGGACTCAAGACGATAGTTACCGGATAAGGCGCAGCGGTCGGGCTGAACGGGG
GGTTCGTGCACACAGCCCAGCTTGGAGCGAACGACCTACACCGAACTGAGATACCTACAGCGTGAGCTAT
GAGAAAGCGCCACGCTTCCCGAAGGGAGAAAGGCGGACAGGTATCCGGTAAGCGGCAGGGTCGGAACAGG
AGAGCGCACGAGGGAGCTTCCAGGGGGAAACGCCTGGTATCTTTATAGTCCTGTCGGGTTTCGCCACCTC
TGACTTGAGCGTCGATTTTTGTGATGCTCGTCAGGGGGGCGGAGCCTATGGAAAAACGCCAGCAACGCGG
CCTTTTTACGGTTCCTGGCCTTTTGCTGGCCTTTTGCTCACATGTTCTTTCCTGCGTTATCCCCTGATTC
TGTGGATAACCGTATTACCGCCTTTGAGTGAGCTGATACCGCTCGCCGCAGCCGAACGACCGAGCGCAGC
GAGTCAGTGAGCGAGGAAGCGGAAGA
Features (pLannotate 1.2.2; 7 found; start..end, strand, type, name):
      1..93      +  CDS            lacI (fragment): lac repressor; lacI; The lac repressor binds to the lac operator to inhibit transcription in E. coli. This inhibition can be relieved by adding lactose or isopropyl-β-D-thiogalactopyranoside (IPTG).
    173..189     -  CDS            lacZα (fragment): LacZα fragment of β-galactosidase; lacZ fragment
    189..268     -  misc_feature   bom (fragment): basis of mobility region from pBR322
    370..405     -  CDS            rop (fragment): Rop protein, which maintains plasmids at low copy number; rop
    500..604     +  promoter       AmpR promoter: bla
    605..1465    +  CDS            AmpR: β-lactamase; bla; confers resistance to ampicillin, carbenicillin, and related antibiotics
   1636..2224    +  rep_origin     ori: high-copy-number ColE1/pMB1/pBR322/pUC origin of replication
