[The description below was written by a language model from this plasmid's Addgene catalogue record and pLannotate feature annotations shown in this document.]
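Description:
pFSBC29 is a small (about 2.4 kb) bacterial cloning plasmid built on the pUC19 backbone and one member of a series of barcode-bearing templates made for the FREQ-Seq method. It is maintained in E. coli at high copy through the ColE1/pMB1-type pUC origin and selected with ampicillin via the β-lactamase gene (AmpR) driven by its native bla promoter. These are the only intact functional elements the feature annotation identifies. The remaining hits are short fragments of lacI, lacZα, the pBR322 bom region and rop. These are leftovers of the pUC/pBR322 lineage rather than working genes, and they suggest that much of the usual lacZα/polylinker region has been removed or replaced. That would fit a plasmid somewhat smaller than its parent.

The payload is a short synthetic insert carrying a specific six-nucleotide FREQ-Seq barcode. The automated annotation does not mark this insert, so the record does not state its exact position or its flanking adapter elements, and the cloning method is listed as unknown. According to the depositor, plasmids in this set serve as templates for generating bridging primers that contain Illumina-compatible barcodes. In FREQ-Seq, such primers are used to amplify a locus of interest directly from a mixed population, tagging each sample with a distinct barcode. Many samples can then be pooled and sequenced, and allele frequencies read out from the sequence counts with minimal library preparation. pFSBC29 has no expression cassette or reporter and functions purely as a propagatable source of one defined barcode sequence.
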