Addgene plasmid #44793: pFSBC29
Depositing lab: Christopher Marx. Depositing organization: Harvard University. Publication: FREQ-Seq: a rapid, cost-effective, sequencing-based method to determine allele frequencies directly from mixed populations. Chubiz LM, Lee MC, Delaney NF, Marx CJ. PLoS One. 2012;7(10):e47959. doi: 10.1371/journal.pone.0047959. Epub 2012 Oct 31. PubMed 23118913.
Backbone
  Vector backbone: pUC19
Growth in bacteria
  Bacterial resistance: Ampicillin, 100 μg/mL
  Growth temperature: 37°C
  Growth strain: DH10B
  Copy number: High Copy
Gene/Insert
  Gene/Insert name: FREQ-Seq Barcode: GTTGGG
  Species: Synthetic
  Cloning method: Unknown
  Sequencing primers: 5′ pBR322ori-F
Terms and licenses: Academic/Nonprofit Terms; Industry Terms: Not Available to Industry
Depositor comments: These plasmids are used to generate bridging primers with Illumina-compatible barcodes for allele frequency sequencing (FREQ-Seq). Similar to RNA-Seq, the FREQ-Seq method can rapidly determine allele frequencies directly from mixed populations with minimal library preparation.
How to cite: pFSBC29 was a gift from Christopher Marx (Addgene plasmid # 44793 ; http://n2t.net/addgene:44793 ; RRID:Addgene_44793)
