>Addgene plasmid #44793 | pFSBC29 | addgene partial sequence | sequence record 63020 | pBR322ori-F 5'-GGGAAACGCCTGGTATCTTT-3'
CGATTTTTGTGATGCTCGTCAGGGGGGCGGAGCCTATGGAAAAACGCCAGCAACGCGGCCTTTTTACGGT
TCCTGGCCTTTTGCTGGCCTTTTGCTCACATGTTCTTTCCTGCGTTATCCCCTGATTCTGTGGATAACCG
TATTACCGCCTTTGAGTGAGCTGATACCGCTCGCCGCAGCCGAACGACCGAGCGCAGCGAGTCAGTGAGC
GAGGAAGCGGAAGAGCGCCCAATACGCAAACCGCCTCTCCCCGCGCGTTGGCCGATTCATTAATGCAGCT
GGCACGACAGGTTTCCCGACTGGAAAGCGGGCAGTGAGCGCAACGCAATTAAAATGATACGGCGACCACC
GAGATCTACACTCTTTCCCTACACGACGCTCTTCCGATCTGTTGGGGTAAAACGACGGCCAGTTACGCAT
CTGTGCGGTATTTCACACCGCATATGGTGCACTCTCAGTACAATCTGCTCTGATGCCGCATAGTTAAGCC
AGCCCCGACACCCGCCAACACCCGCTGACGCGCCCTGACGGGCTTGTCTGCTCCCGGCATCCGCTTACAG
ACAAGCTGTGACCGTCTCCGGGAGCTGCATGTGTCAGAGGTTTTCACCGTCATCACCGAAACGCGCGAGA
CGAAAGGGCCTCGTGATACGCCTATTTTTATAGGTTAATGTCATGATAATAATGGTTTCTTAGACGTCAG
GTGGCACTTTTCGGGGAAATGTGCGCGGAACCCCTATTTGTTTATTTTTCTAAATACATTCAAATATGTA
TCCGCTCATGAGACAATAAC
